>Addgene plasmid #47602 | EGFP-hCaM | addgene full sequence | sequence record 231168 | Addgene NGS Result
CGTATTACCGCCATGCATTAGTTATTAATAGTAATCAATTACGGGGTCATTAGTTCATAGCCCATATATG
GAGTTCCGCGTTACATAACTTACGGTAAATGGCCCGCCTGGCTGACCGCCCAACGACCCCCGCCCATTGA
CGTCAATAATGACGTATGTTCCCATAGTAACGCCAATAGGGACTTTCCATTGACGTCAATGGGTGGAGTA
TTTACGGTAAACTGCCCACTTGGCAGTACATCAAGTGTATCATATGCCAAGTACGCCCCCTATTGACGTC
AATGACGGTAAATGGCCCGCCTGGCATTATGCCCAGTACATGACCTTATGGGACTTTCCTACTTGGCAGT
ACATCTACGTATTAGTCATCGCTATTACCATGGTGATGCGGTTTTGGCAGTACATCAATGGGCGTGGATA
GCGGTTTGACTCACGGGGATTTCCAAGTCTCCACCCCATTGACGTCAATGGGAGTTTGTTTTGGCACCAA
AATCAACGGGACTTTCCAAAATGTCGTAACAACTCCGCCCCATTGACGCAAATGGGCGGTAGGCGTGTAC
GGTGGGAGGTCTATATAAGCAGAGCTGGTTTAGTGAACCGTCAGATCCGCTAGCGCTACCGGTCGCCACC
ATGGTGAGCAAGGGCGAGGAGCTGTTCACCGGGGTGGTGCCCATCCTGGTCGAGCTGGACGGCGACGTAA
ACGGCCACAAGTTCAGCGTGTCCGGCGAGGGCGAGGGCGATGCCACCTACGGCAAGCTGACCCTGAAGTT
CATCTGCACCACCGGCAAGCTGCCCGTGCCCTGGCCCACCCTCGTGACCACCCTGACCTACGGCGTGCAG
TGCTTCAGCCGCTACCCCGACCACATGAAGCAGCACGACTTCTTCAAGTCCGCCATGCCCGAAGGCTACG
TCCAGGAGCGCACCATCTTCTTCAAGGACGACGGCAACTACAAGACCCGCGCCGAGGTGAAGTTCGAGGG
CGACACCCTGGTGAACCGCATCGAGCTGAAGGGCATCGACTTCAAGGAGGACGGCAACATCCTGGGGCAC
AAGCTGGAGTACAACTACAACAGCCACAACGTCTATATCATGGCCGACAAGCAGAAGAACGGCATCAAGG
TGAACTTCAAGATCCGCCACAACATCGAGGACGGCAGCGTGCAGCTCGCCGACCACTACCAGCAGAACAC
CCCCATCGGCGACGGCCCCGTGCTGCTGCCCGACAACCACTACCTGAGCACCCAGTCCGCCCTGAGCAAA
GACCCCAACGAGAAGCGCGATCACATGGTCCTGCTGGAGTTCGTGACCGCCGCCGGGATCACTCTCGGCA
TGGACGAGCTGTACAAGTCCGGACTCAGATCCTACCCCTATGATGTGCCTGACTATGCCCACCACCACCA
CCACCACCTGGTGCCCAGGGGCAGCAGATCTCGAGCTCAAGCTTCGAATTCTGCAGTCGACGGTACCCAC
AGGAAACAGACC
[447 nt withheld, positions 1483-1929]
TGAAGGCCCCCCGGGGATCCACCGGATCTAGATAACTGATCATAATCAGCCATACCACATTTGTAGAGGT
TTTACTTGCTTTAAAAAACCTCCCACACCTCCCCCTGAACCTGAAACATAAAATGAATGCAATTGTTGTT
GTTAACTTGTTTATTGCAGCTTATAATGGTTACAAATAAAGCAATAGCATCACAAATTTCACAAATAAAG
CATTTTTTTCACTGCATTCTAGTTGTGGTTTGTCCAAACTCATCAATGTATCTTAACGCGTAAATTGTAA
GCGTTAATATTTTGTTAAAATTCGCGTTAAATTTTTGTTAAATCAGCTCATTTTTTAACCAATAGGCCGA
AATCGGCAAAATCCCTTATAAATCAAAAGAATAGACCGAGATAGGGT
[37 nt withheld, positions 2327-2363]
AAAGAACGTGGACTCCAACGTCAAAGG
[49 nt withheld, positions 2391-2439]
T
[91 nt withheld, positions 2441-2531]
G
[124 nt withheld, positions 2533-2656]
CAGGTGGCACTTTTCGGGGAAATGTGCGCGGAACCCCTATTTGTTTATTTTTCTAAATACATTCAAATAT
GTATCCGCTCATGAGACAATAACCCTGATAAATGCTTCAATAATATTGAAAAAGGAAGAGTCCTGAGGCG
GAAAGAACCAGCTGTGGAATGTGTGTCAGTTAGGGTGTGGAAAGTCCCCAGGCTCCCCAGCAGGCAGAAG
TATGCAAAGCATGCATCTCAATTAGTCAGCAACCAGGTGTGGAAAGTCCCCAGGCTCCCCAGCAGGCAGA
AGTATGCAAAGCATGCATCTCAATTAGTCAGCAACCATAGTCCCGCCCCTAACTCCGCCCATCCCGCCCC
TAACTCCGCCCAGTTCCGCCCATTCTCCGCCCCATGGCTGACTAATTTTTTTTATTTATGCAGAGGCCGA
GGCCGCCTCGGCCTCTGAGCTATTCCAGAAGTAGTGAGGAGGCTTTTTTGGAGGCCTAGGCTTTTGCAAA
GATCGATCAAGAGACAGGATGAGGATCGTTTCGCATGATTGAACAAGATGGATTGCACGCAGGTTCTCCG
GCCGCTTGGGTGGAGAGGCTATTCGGCTATGACTGGGCACAACAGACAATCGGCTGCTCTGATGCCGCCG
TGTTCCGGCTGTCAGCGCAGGGGCGCCCGGTTCTTTTTGTCAAGACCGACCTGTCCGGTGCCCTGAATGA
ACTGCAAGACGAGGCAGCGCGGCTATCGTGGCTGGCCACGACGGGCGTTCCTTGCGCAGCTGTGCTCGAC
GTTGTCACTGAAGCGGGAAGGGACTGGCTGCTATTGGGCGAAGTGCCGGGGCAGGATCTCCTGTCATCTC
ACCTTGCTCCTGCCGAGAAAGTATCCATCATGGCTGATGCAATGCGGCGGCTGCATACGCTTGATCCGGC
TACCTGCCCATTCGACCACCAAGCGAAACATCGCATCGAGCGAGCACGTACTCGGATGGAAGCCGGTCTT
GTCGATCAGGATGATCTGGACGAAGAGCATCAGGGGCTCGCGCCAGCCGAACTGTTCGCCAGGCTCAAGG
CGAGCATGCCCGACGGCGAGGATCTCGTCGTGACCCATGGCGATGCCTGCTTGCCGAATATCATGGTGGA
AAATGGCCGCTTTTCTGGATTCATCGACTGTGGCCGGCTGGGTGTGGCGGACCGCTATCAGGACATAGCG
TTGGCTACCCGTGATATTGCTGAAGAGCTTGGCGGCGAATGGGCTGACCGCTTCCTCGTGCTTTACGGTA
TCGCCGCTCCCGATTCGCAGCGCATCGCCTTCTATCGCCTTCTTGACGAGTTCTTCTGAGCGGGACTCTG
GGGTTCGAAATGACCGACCAAGCGACGCCCAACCTGCCATCACGAGATTTCGATTCCACCGCCGCCTTCT
ATGAAAGGTTGGGCTTCGGAATCGTTTTCCGGGACGCCGGCTGGATGATCCTCCAGCGCGGGGATCTCAT
GCTGGAGTTCTTCGCCCACCCTAGGGGGAGGCTAACTGAAACACGGAAGGAGACAATACCGGAAGGAACC
CGCGCTATGACGGCAATAAAAAGACAGAATAAAACGCACGGTGTTGGGTCGTTTGTTCATAAACGCGGGG
TTCGGTCCCAGGGCTGGCACTCTGTCGATACCCCACCGAGACCCCATTGGGGCCAATACGCCCGCGTTTC
TTCCTTTTCCCCACCCCACCCCCCAAGTTCGGGTGAAGGCCCAGGGCTCGCAGCCAACGTCGGGGCGGCA
GGCCCTGCCATAGCCTCAGGTTACTCATATATACTTTAGATTGATTTAAAACTTCATTTTTAATTTAAAA
GGATCTAGGTGAAGATCCTTTTTGATAATCTCATGACCAAAATCCCTTAACGTGAGTTTTCGTTCCACTG
AGCGTCAGACCCCGTAGAAAAGATCAAAGGATCTTCTTGAGATCCTTTTTTTCTGCGCGTAATCTGCTGC
TTGCAAACAAAAAAACCACCGCTACCAGCGGTGGTTTGTTTGCCGGATCAAGAGCTACCAACTCTTTTTC
CGAAGGTAACTGGCTTCAGCAGAGCGCAGATACCAAATACTGTTCTTCTAGTGTAGCCGTAGTTAGGCCA
CCACTTCAAGAACTCTGTAGCACCGCCTACATACCTCGCTCTGCTAATCCTGTTACCAGTGGCTGCTGCC
AGTGGCGATAAGTCGTGTCTTACCGGGTTGGACTCAAGACGATAGTTACCGGATAAGGCGCAGCGGTCGG
GCTGAACGGGGGGTTCGTGCACACAGCCCAGCTTGGAGCGAACGACCTACACCGAACTGAGATACCTACA
GCGTGAGCTATGAGAAAGCGCCACGCTTCCCGAAGGGAGAAAGGCGGACAGGTATCCGGTAAGCGGCAGG
GTCGGAACAGGAGAGCGCACGAGGGAGCTTCCAGGGGGAAACGCCTGGTATCTTTATAGTCCTGTCGGGT
TTCGCCACCTCTGACTTGAGCGTCGATTTTTGTGATGCTCGTCAGGGGGGCGGAGCCTATGGAAAAACGC
CAGCAACGCGGCCTTTTTACGGTTCCTGGCCTTTTGCTGGCCTTTTGCTCACATGTTCTTTCCTGCGTTA
TCCCCTGATTCTGTGGATAAC
Features (pLannotate 1.2.2; 16 found; start..end, strand, type, name):
     79..382     +  enhancer       CMV enhancer: human cytomegalovirus immediate early enhancer
    383..586     +  promoter       CMV promoter: human cytomegalovirus (CMV) immediate early promoter
    631..1347    +  CDS            EGFP: EGFP is a basic (constitutively fluorescent) green fluorescent protein published in 1996, derived from Aequorea victoria. It is reported to be a rapidly-maturing weak dimer with moderate acid sensitivity.
   1389..1408    +  CDS            9xHis (fragment): 9xHis affinity tag
   1426..1467    +  misc_feature   MCS (fragment): multiple cloning site
   1483..1929    +  CDS            CALM1 (sequence withheld): CALM1_HUMAN - Also known as CALM, CAM, CAM1. Experimental evidence at protein level: Swiss-Prot protein existence level 1. (Microbial infection) Required for Legionella pneumophila SidJ glutamylase activity. From Homo sapiens (Human).
   1966..2050    +  CDS            large T antigen (fragment): large T antigen from SV40 (simian virus 40)
   2073..2194    +  polyA_signal   SV40 poly(A) signal: SV40 polyadenylation signal
   2228..2656    -  rep_origin     f1 ori (sequence partly withheld): f1 bacteriophage origin of replication; arrow indicates direction of (+) strand synthesis
   2683..2787    +  promoter       AmpR promoter: bla
   2789..3146    +  promoter       SV40 promoter: SV40 enhancer and early promoter
   3181..3975    +  CDS            NeoR/KanR: aminoglycoside phosphotransferase from Tn5; aph(3')-II (or nptII); confers resistance to neomycin, kanamycin, and G418 (Geneticin®)
   3996..4148    +  CDS            ble (fragment): BLE_KLEPN - Experimental evidence at protein level: Swiss-Prot protein existence level 1. Binding protein with a strong affinity to the bleomycin family of antibiotics. Binds to CL990; an antimitotic-antibiotic compound. From Klebsiella pneumoniae.
   4207..4254    +  polyA_signal   HSV TK poly(A) signal: herpes simplex virus thymidine kinase polyadenylation signal (Cole and Stacy, 1985)
   4345..4361    -  polyA_signal   bGH poly(A) signal (fragment): bovine growth hormone polyadenylation signal
   4583..5171    +  rep_origin     ori: high-copy-number ColE1/pMB1/pBR322/pUC origin of replication
