[The description below was written by a language model from this plasmid's Addgene catalogue record and pLannotate feature annotations shown in this document.]
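Description:
EGFP-hCaM is a mammalian expression plasmid built on a modified Clontech pEGFP backbone that produces human calmodulin as an N-terminal EGFP fusion. Transcription is driven by the human cytomegalovirus immediate-early enhancer and promoter. The open reading frame begins with EGFP and continues through a linker carrying the tags recorded as HA and His, then through a remnant of the multiple cloning site into the calmodulin coding sequence. Only a polyhistidine fragment is picked up by the automated annotation, and the HA epitope is not annotated separately. An SV40 polyadenylation signal terminates the transcript. The catalogue assigns the insert to CALM3, whereas the annotation software labelled it CALM1. This is not a real conflict, since the human calmodulin genes encode identical proteins and a protein-level match cannot distinguish them. The sequenced record is about 5.3 kb, consistent with a roughly 4.7 kb backbone plus the short calmodulin insert.

The plasmid replicates at high copy in E. coli from a pUC-type ColE1 origin and also carries an f1 origin for single-stranded DNA production. A single Tn5 NeoR/KanR gene serves both hosts. A bacterial promoter gives kanamycin resistance in E. coli, and the SV40 early promoter with an HSV TK polyadenylation signal allows G418 selection of stably transfected mammalian cells. The short ble, large T antigen and bGH poly(A) hits are fragmentary matches, most likely backbone remnants rather than functional elements.

The record does not state an intended use. The design is suited to visualising calmodulin localisation and dynamics in live or fixed cells, while the epitope and histidine tags would permit immunodetection or affinity capture of the fusion protein.
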