Addgene plasmid #47602: EGFP-hCaM
Depositing lab: Emanuel Strehler. Depositing organization: Mayo Foundation for Medical Education and Research.
Backbone
  Vector backbone: pEGFP
  Backbone manufacturer: Clontech
  Backbone size w/o insert (bp): 4700
  Modifications to backbone: Modified as described in Rogers et al JBC 2001
  Vector type: Mammalian Expression
Growth in bacteria
  Bacterial resistance: Kanamycin, 50 μg/mL
  Growth temperature: 37°C
  Growth strain: DH5alpha
  Copy number: High Copy
Gene/Insert
  Gene/Insert name: CaM (alt names: CALM3; HGNC:1449)
  Species: H. sapiens (human)
  Entrez Gene: CALM3 (a.k.a. CALM, CAM1, CAM2, CAMB, CPVT6, CaM, CaMIII, HEL-S-72, LQT16, PHKD, PHKD3)
  Promoter: CMV
  Tag / fusion protein: EGFP-HA-His (N terminal on backbone)
  Cloning method: Unknown
  Sequencing primers: 5′ EGFP-C; 3′ SV40pA-R
Terms and licenses: Academic/Nonprofit Terms; Industry Terms: Not Available to Industry
How to cite: EGFP-hCaM was a gift from Emanuel Strehler (Addgene plasmid # 47602 ; http://n2t.net/addgene:47602 ; RRID:Addgene_47602)
