>Addgene plasmid #47602 | EGFP-hCaM | addgene partial sequence | sequence record 69552 | EGFP-C 5'-CATGGTCCTGCTGGAGTTCGTG-3'
AGTCCGGACTCAGATCCTACCCCTATGATGTGCCTGACTATGCCCACCACCACCACCACCACCTGGTGCC
CAGGGGCAGCAGATCTCGAGCTCAAGCTTCGAATTCTGCAGTCGACGGTACCCACAGGAAACAGACC
[447 nt withheld, positions 138-584]
TGAAGGCCCCCCGGGGATCCACCGGATCTAGATAACTGATCATAATCAGCCATACCACATTTGTAGAGGT
TTTACTTGCTTTAAAAAACCTCCCACACCTCCCCCTGAACCTGAAACATAAAATGAATGCAATTGTTGTT
GTTAACTTGTTTATTGCAGCTTATAATGGTTACAAATAAAGCAATAGCATCACAAATTTCACAAATAAAG
CATTTTTT
