>Addgene plasmid #47602 | EGFP-hCaM | addgene partial sequence | sequence record 69569 | CMV-F 5'-CGCAAATGGGCGGTAGGCGTG-3'
ACCGTCAGATCCGCTAGCGCTACCGGTCGCCACCATGGTGAGCAAGGGCGAGGAGCTGTTCACCGGGGTG
GTGCCCATCCTGGTCGAGCTGGACGGCGACGTAAACGGCCACAAGTTCAGCGTGTCCGGCGAGGGCGAGG
GCGATGCCACCTACGGCAAGCTGACCCTGAAGTTCATCTGCACCACCGGCAAGCTGCCCGTGCCCTGGCC
CACCCTCGTGACCACCCTGACCTACGGCGTGCAGTGCTTCAGCCGCTACCCCGACCACATGAAGCAGCAC
GACTTCTTCAAGTCCGCCATGCCCGAAGGCTACGTCCAGGAGCGCACCATCTTCTTCAAGGACGACGGCA
ACTACAAGACCCGCGCCGAGGTGAAGTTCGAGGGCGACACCCTGGTGAACCGCATCGAGCTGAAGGGCAT
CGACTTCAAGGAGGACGGCAACATCCTGGGGCACAAGCTGGAGTACAACTACAACAGCCACAACGTCTAT
ATCATGGCCGACAAGCAGAAGAACGGCATCAAGGTGAACTTCAAGATCCGCCACAACATCGAGGACGGCA
GCGTGCAGCTCGCCGACCACTACCAGCAGAACACCCCCATCGGCGACGGCCCCGTGCTGCTGCCCGACAA
CCACTACCTGAGCACCCAGTCCGCCCTGAGCAAAGACCCCAACGAGAAGCGCGATCACATGGTCCTGCTG
GAGTTCGTGACCGCCGCCGGGATCACTCTCGGCATGGACGAGCTGTACAAGTCCGGACTCAGATCCTACC
CT
